>Addgene plasmid #41555 | PREX2 pcdna3.1 V5/his | addgene partial sequence | sequence record 55982 | BGH-rev 5'-TAGAAGGCACAGTCGAGG-3'
ATGGTGATGGTGATGATGACCGGTACGCGTAGAATCGAGACCGAGGAGAGGGTTAGGGATAGGCTTACCT
TCGAACCGCGGGCCCTCTAGACTCGAGCCTTCTTCTCCAGCTGGGGGAGGCGGCTCGCACAGCTTGTACA
GCCTTGGTGCAGACTGTGGAGTCCGGTCTCTGACTCCCAAATTCTTCGCTGTGTTCTGAACTCTTGCTCC
CTGCTTCCGCATCACATCTGTAGCCTGCATGATGTAACGAGGTGGCAGTCCGTGGCTTCTGGCCAGAATG
ATGGCTTGCTCCAGCGTCACGCTCAGGGTGCACCGATGCACACCGCTGCTGCACATGATGATGTGGCAGG
CGCCCAGCCTGTTGCACAGCTCCGAGGAAACTGACAGCAGTCCAACCCCAGAAGCACTGCAAGCTGTGTT
TGCACAGGCAGCTGTGCGCTTGGATCTGATAAACGAGGCTACCAGTCGGTAAAGTTCATCCAAAGCGTTG
AGAGGCCTCATTAGCTTATCTACATAGGCAGCTTTGGATGTGGAGTTTGGTGGTGAATTTGACTTGTCCA
AGTAGAATGCCCTGAGCTTCTGGTTGTACTGTTTGACCTTTTCCAGTGAGGCTGCATTTATCTGAGCTTG
AAATTCTTCCACAGAAACATTGTCTCTGTAATAATATCCTTCCATGCTCTCTAGTGCTTGTGCAAAAAGA
ACAGGATGAATTTTAAACCCTCCTCCATTTTTCAGCCGTTGAGGAAGTTGTTCAAAATGATAACTATCAA
TGTAGAAGTAAACTTTCAGAGCTTGCCGACTTCCTTCTGCTTGATATGTAAGAGGAACATTTGCAACCAG
AGGTTCCTCTTCTGATGGTTTAAAGTAAAAGGAA
