[The description below was written by a language model from this plasmid's Addgene catalogue record.]
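Description:
PREX2 pcdna3.1 V5/his is a mammalian expression plasmid built on Invitrogen's pcDNA3.1/V5-His backbone, into which the human PREX2a coding sequence (also known as DEPDC2) was inserted by TOPO cloning. The insert is about 5.15 kb, giving a total construct size of roughly 10.7 kb. The plasmid is maintained in E. coli as a high-copy vector under ampicillin selection. It also carries a neomycin resistance marker, so transfected mammalian cells can be selected with G418, including for stable lines.

The PREX2a open reading frame is fused at its C terminus to the V5 epitope and polyhistidine tags supplied by the backbone. These tags allow detection or immunoprecipitation with anti-V5 antibodies and purification or pull-down by metal-affinity methods. The record lists T7 as the promoter, and T7 and BGH-reverse sites serve as the flanking sequencing primer positions. In this backbone family the T7 promoter sits just upstream of the cloning site and supports in vitro transcription. Expression in mammalian cells from pcDNA3.1-type vectors is normally driven by a CMV promoter with a BGH polyadenylation signal, although the record does not explicitly list those elements and no feature table is provided to confirm them.

PREX2 encodes P-REX2, a guanine nucleotide exchange factor. The associated publication describes P-REX2a as an inhibitor of PTEN that thereby activates PI3K signalling in cancer. The construct is therefore suited to overexpressing tagged P-REX2a in mammalian cells to study its interaction with PTEN and its downstream effects on the PI3K pathway.
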