Addgene plasmid #41555: PREX2 pcdna3.1 V5/his
Depositing lab: Ramon Parsons. Depositing organization: Columbia University. Publication: Activation of the PI3K pathway in cancer through inhibition of PTEN by exchange factor P-REX2a. Fine B, Hodakoski C, Koujak S, Su T, Saal LH, Maurer M, Hopkins B, Keniry M, Sulis ML, Mense S, Hibshoosh H, Parsons R. Science. 2009 Sep 4;325(5945):1261-5. 10.1126/science.1173569 PubMed 19729658.
Backbone
  Vector backbone: pcDNA3.1/V5-His
  Backbone manufacturer: Invitrogen
  Backbone size w/o insert (bp): 5523
  Total vector size (bp): 10700
  Vector type: Mammalian Expression
  Selectable markers: Neomycin (select with G418)
Growth in bacteria
  Bacterial resistance: Ampicillin, 100 μg/mL
  Growth temperature: 37°C
  Growth strain: DH5alpha
  Copy number: High Copy
Gene/Insert
  Gene/Insert name: PREX2a (alt name: DEPDC2)
  Species: H. sapiens (human)
  Insert size (bp): 5150
  GenBank ID: NM_024870.2
  Entrez Gene: PREX2 (a.k.a. 6230420N16Rik, DEP.2, DEPDC2, P-REX2, PPP1R129)
  Promoter: T7
  Tag / fusion protein: V5 (C terminal on backbone); his (C terminal on backbone)
  Cloning method: TOPO Cloning
  Sequencing primers: 5′ T7; 3′ BGHReverse
Terms and licenses: Academic/Nonprofit Terms; Industry Terms: Not Available to Industry
How to cite: PREX2 pcdna3.1 V5/his was a gift from Ramon Parsons (Addgene plasmid # 41555 ; http://n2t.net/addgene:41555 ; RRID:Addgene_41555)
